>Addgene plasmid #128682 | pLVX-Flag-Polß(K244A)-IRES-puro | addgene full sequence | sequence record 320812 | Addgene NGS Result
TGGAAGGGCTAATTCACTCCCAAAGAAGACAAGATATCCTTGATCTGTGGATCTACCACACACAAGGCTA
CTTCCCTGATTAGCAGAACTACACACCAGGGCCAGGGGTCAGATATCCACTGACCTTTGGATGGTGCTAC
AAGCTAGTACCAGTTGAGCCAGATAAGGTAGAAGAGGCCAATAAAGGAGAGAACACCAGCTTGTTACACC
CTGTGAGCCTGCATGGGATGGATGACCCGGAGAGAGAAGTGTTAGAGTGGAGGTTTGACAGCCGCCTAGC
ATTTCATCACGTGGCCCGAGAGCTGCATCCGGAGTACTTCAAGAACTGCTGATATCGAGCTTGCTACAAG
GGACTTTCCGCTGGGGACTTTCCAGGGAGGCGTGGCCTGGGCGGGACTGGGGAGTGGCGAGCCCTCAGAT
CCTGCATATAAGCAGCTGCTTTTTGCCTGTACTGGGTCTCTCTGGTTAGACCAGATCTGAGCCTGGGAGC
TCTCTGGCTAACTAGGGAACCCACTGCTTAAGCCTCAATAAAGCTTGCCTTGAGTGCTTCAAGTAGTGTG
TGCCCGTCTGTTGTGTGACTCTGGTAACTAGAGATCCCTCAGACCCTTTTAGTCAGTGTGGAAAATCTCT
AGCAGTGGCGCCCGAACAGGGACTTGAAAGCGAAAGGGAAACCAGAGGAGCTCTCTCGACGCAGGACTCG
GCTTGCTGAAGCGCGCACGGCAAGAGGCGAGGGGCGGCGACTGGTGAGTACGCCAAAAATTTTGACTAGC
GGAGGCTAGAAGGAGAGAGATGGGTGCGAGAGCGTCAGTATTAAGCGGGGGAGAATTAGATCGCGATGGG
AAAAAATTCGGTTAAGGCCAGGGGGAAAGAAAAAATATAAATTAAAACATATAGTATGGGCAAGCAGGGA
GCTAGAACGATTCGCAGTTAATCCTGGCCTGTTAGAAACATCAGAAGGCTGTAGACAAATACTGGGACAG
CTACAACCATCCCTTCAGACAGGATCAGAAGAACTTAGATCATTATATAATACAGTAGCAACCCTCTATT
GTGTGCATCAAAGGATAGAGATAAAAGACACCAAGGAAGCTTTAGACAAGATAGAGGAAGAGCAAAACAA
AAGTAAGACCACCGCACAGCAAGCGGCCGGCCGCTGATCTTCAGACCTGGAGGAGGAGATATGAGGGACA
ATTGGAGAAGTGAATTATATAAATATAAAGTAGTAAAAATTGAACCATTAGGAGTAGCACCCACCAAGGC
AAAGAGAAGAGTGGTGCAGAGAGAAAAAAGAGCAGTGGGAATAGGAGCTTTGTTCCTTGGGTTCTTGGGA
GCAGCAGGAAGCACTATGGGCGCAGCGTCAATGACGCTGACGGTACAGGCCAGACAATTATTGTCTGGTA
TAGTGCAGCAGCAGAACAATTTGCTGAGGGCTATTGAGGCGCAACAGCATCTGTTGCAACTCACAGTCTG
GGGCATCAAGCAGCTCCAGGCAAGAATCCTGGCTGTGGAAAGATACCTAAAGGATCAACAGCTCCTGGGG
ATTTGGGGTTGCTCTGGAAAACTCATTTGCACCACTGCTGTGCCTTGGAATGCTAGTTGGAGTAATAAAT
CTCTGGAACAGATTTGGAATCACACGACCTGGATGGAGTGGGACAGAGAAATTAACAATTACACAAGCTT
AATACACTCCTTAATTGAAGAATCGCAAAACCAGCAAGAAAAGAATGAACAAGAATTATTGGAATTAGAT
AAATGGGCAAGTTTGTGGAATTGGTTTAACATAACAAATTGGCTGTGGTATATAAAATTATTCATAATGA
TAGTAGGAGGCTTGGTAGGTTTAAGAATAGTTTTTGCTGTACTTTCTATAGTGAATAGAGTTAGGCAGGG
ATATTCACCATTATCGTTTCAGACCCACCTCCCAACCCCGAGGGGACCCGACAGGCCCGAAGGAATAGAA
GAAGAAGGTGGAGAGAGAGACAGAGACAGATCCATTCGATTAGTGAACGGATCTCGACGGTATCGCCTTT
AAAAGAAAAGGGGGGATTGGGGGGTACAGTGCAGGGGAAAGAATAGTAGACATAATAGCAACAGACATAC
AAACTAAAGAATTACAAAAACAAATTACAAAAATTCAAAATTTTCGGGTTTATTACAGGGACAGCAGAGA
TCCAGTTTATCGATAAGCTTGGGAGTTCCGCGTTACATAACTTACGGTAAATGGCCCGCCTGGCTGACCG
CCCAACGACCCCCGCCCATTGACGTCAATAATGACGTATGTTCCCATAGTAACGCCAATAGGGACTTTCC
ATTGACGTCAATGGGTGGAGTATTTACGGTAAACTGCCCACTTGGCAGTACATCAAGTGTATCATATGCC
AAGTACGCCCCCTATTGACGTCAATGACGGTAAATGGCCCGCCTGGCATTATGCCCAGTACATGACCTTA
TGGGACTTTCCTACTTGGCAGTACATCTACGTATTAGTCATCGCTATTACCATGGTGATGCGGTTTTGGC
AGTACATCAATGGGCGTGGATAGCGGTTTGACTCACGGGGATTTCCAAGTCTCCACCCCATTGACGTCAA
TGGGAGTTTGTTTTGGCACCAAAATCAACGGGACTTTCCAAAATGTCGTAACAACTCCGCCCCATTGACG
CAAATGGGCGGTAGGCGTGTACGGTGGGAGGTCTATATAAGCAGAGCTCGTTTAGTGAACCGTCAGATCG
CCTGGAGACGCCATCCACGCTGTTTTGACCTCCATAGAAGACACCGACTCTACTAGAGGATCTATTTCCG
GTGAATTCCTCGAGACTAGATCAACAAGTTTGTACAAAAAAGCAGGCTCCGCGGCCGCCCCCTTCACCAT
GGACTACAAAGACGATGACGATAAAGGCATGAGCAAACGGAAGGCGCCGCAGGAGACTCTCAACGGGGGA
ATCACCGACATGCTCACAGAACTCGCAAACTTTGAGAAGAACGTGAGCCAAGCTATCCACAAGTACAATG
CTTACAGAAAAGCAGCATCTGTTATAGCAAAATACCCACACAAAATAAAGAGTGGAGCTGAAGCTAAGAA
ATTGCCTGGAGTAGGAACAAAAATTGCTGAAAAGATTGATGAGTTTTTAGCAACTGGAAAATTACGTAAA
CTGGAAAAGATTCGGCAGGATGATACGAGTTCATCCATCAATTTCCTGACTCGAGTTAGTGGCATTGGTC
CATCTGCTGCAAGGAAGTTTGTAGATGAAGGAATTAAAACACTAGAAGATCTCAGAAAAAATGAAGATAA
ATTGAACCATCATCAGCGAATTGGGCTGAAATATTTTGGGGACTTTGAAAAAAGAATTCCTCGTGAAGAG
ATGTTACAAATGCAAGATATTGTACTAAATGAAGTTAAAAAAGTGGATTCTGAATACATTGCTACAGTCT
GTGGCAGTTTCAGAAGAGGTGCAGAGTCCAGTGGTGACATGGATGTTCTCCTGACCCATCCCAGCTTCAC
TTCAGAATCAACCAAACAGCCAAAACTGTTACATCAGGTTGTGGAGCAGTTACAAAAGGTTCATTTTATC
ACAGATACCCTGTCAAAGGGTGAGACAAAGTTCATGGGTGTTTGCCAGCTTCCCAGTGCAAATGATGAAA
AAGAATATCCACACAGAAGAATTGATATCAGGTTGATACCCAAAGATCAGTATTACTGTGGTGTTCTCTA
TTTCACTGGGAGTGATATTTTCAATAAGAATATGAGGGCTCATGCCCTAGAAAAGGGTTTCACAATCAAT
GAGTACACCATCCGTCCCTTGGGAGTCACTGGAGTTGCAGGAGAACCCCTGCCAGTGGATAGTGAAAAAG
ACATCTTTGATTACATCCAGTGGAAATACCGGGAACCCAAGGACCGGAGCGAATGAAAGGGTGGGCGCGC
CGACCCAGCTTTCTTGTACAAAGTGGTTGATCTAGTTCTAGAGCGGCCGCGGATCCCGCCCCTCTCCCTC
CCCCCCCCCTAACGTTACTGGCCGAAGCCGCTTGGAATAAGGCCGGTGTGCGTTTGTCTATATGTTATTT
TCCACCATATTGCCGTCTTTTGGCAATGTGAGGGCCCGGAAACCTGGCCCTGTCTTCTTGACGAGCATTC
CTAGGGGTCTTTCCCCTCTCGCCAAAGGAATGCAAGGTCTGTTGAATGTCGTGAAGGAAGCAGTTCCTCT
GGAAGCTTCTTGAAGACAAACAACGTCTGTAGCGACCCTTTGCAGGCAGCGGAACCCCCCACCTGGCGAC
AGGTGCCTCTGCGGCCAAAAGCCACGTGTATAAGATACACCTGCAAAGGCGGCACAACCCCAGTGCCACG
TTGTGAGTTGGATAGTTGTGGAAAGAGTCAAATGGCTCTCCTCAAGCGTATTCAACAAGGGGCTGAAGGA
TGCCCAGAAGGTACCCCATTGTATGGGATCTGATCTGGGGCCTCGGTGCACATGCTTTACATGTGTTTAG
TCGAGGTTAAAAAAACGTCTAGGCCCCCCGAACCACGGGGACGTGGTTTTCCTTTGAAAAACACGATGAT
AAGCTTGCCACAACCCACAAGGAGACGACCTTCCATGACCGAGTACAAGCCCACGGTGCGCCTCGCCACC
CGCGACGACGTCCCCCGGGCCGTACGCACCCTCGCCGCCGCGTTCGCCGACTACCCCGCCACGCGCCACA
CCGTCGACCCGGACCGCCACATCGAGCGGGTCACCGAGCTGCAAGAACTCTTCCTCACGCGCGTCGGGCT
CGACATCGGCAAGGTGTGGGTCGCGGACGACGGCGCCGCGGTGGCGGTCTGGACCACGCCGGAGAGCGTC
GAAGCGGGGGCGGTGTTCGCCGAGATCGGCCCGCGCATGGCCGAGTTGAGCGGTTCCCGGCTGGCCGCGC
AGCAACAGATGGAAGGCCTCCTGGCGCCGCACCGGCCCAAGGAGCCCGCGTGGTTCCTGGCCACCGTCGG
CGTCTCGCCCGACCACCAGGGCAAGGGTCTGGGCAGCGCCGTCGTGCTCCCCGGAGTGGAGGCGGCCGAG
CGCGCCGGGGTGCCCGCCTTCCTGGAGACCTCCGCGCCCCGCAACCTCCCCTTCTACGAGCGGCTCGGCT
TCACCGTCACCGCCGACGTCGAGGTGCCCGAAGGACCGCGCACCTGGTGCATGACCCGCAAGCCCGGTGC
CTAGACGCGTCTGGAACAATCAACCTCTGGATTACAAAATTTGTGAAAGATTGACTGGTATTCTTAACTA
TGTTGCTCCTTTTACGCTATGTGGATACGCTGCTTTAATGCCTTTGTATCATGCTATTGCTTCCCGTATG
GCTTTCATTTTCTCCTCCTTGTATAAATCCTGGTTGCTGTCTCTTTATGAGGAGTTGTGGCCCGTTGTCA
GGCAACGTGGCGTGGTGTGCACTGTGTTTGCTGACGCAACCCCCACTGGTTGGGGCATTGCCACCACCTG
TCAGCTCCTTTCCGGGACTTTCGCTTTCCCCCTCCCTATTGCCACGGCGGAACTCATCGCCGCCTGCCTT
GCCCGCTGCTGGACAGGGGCTCGGCTGTTGGGCACTGACAATTCCGTGGTGTTGTCGGGGAAGCTGACGT
CCTTTCCATGGCTGCTCGCCTGTGTTGCCACCTGGATTCTGCGCGGGACGTCCTTCTGCTACGTCCCTTC
GGCCCTCAATCCAGCGGACCTTCCTTCCCGCGGCCTGCTGCCGGCTCTGCGGCCTCTTCCGCGTCTTCGC
CTTCGCCCTCAGACGAGTCGGATCTCCCTTTGGGCCGCCTCCCCGCCTGGAATTAATTCTGCAGTCGAGA
CCTAGAAAAACATGGAGCAATCACAAGTAGCAATACAGCAGCTACCAATGCTGATTGTGCCTGGCTAGAA
GCACAAGAGGAGGAGGAGGTGGGTTTTCCAGTCACACCTCAGGTACCTTTAAGACCAATGACTTACAAGG
CAGCTGTAGATCTTAGCCACTTTTTAAAAGAAAAGAGGGGACTGGAAGGGCTAATTCACTCCCAACGAAG
ACAAGATATCCTTGATCTGTGGATCTACCACACACAAGGCTACTTCCCTGATTAGCAGAACTACACACCA
GGGCCAGGGGTCAGATATCCACTGACCTTTGGATGGTGCTACAAGCTAGTACCAGTTGAGCCAGATAAGG
TAGAAGAGGCCAATAAAGGAGAGAACACCAGCTTGTTACACCCTGTGAGCCTGCATGGGATGGATGACCC
GGAGAGAGAAGTGTTAGAGTGGAGGTTTGACAGCCGCCTAGCATTTCATCACGTGGCCCGAGAGCTGCAT
CCGGAGTACTTCAAGAACTGCTGATATCGAGCTTGCTACAAGGGACTTTCCGCTGGGGACTTTCCAGGGA
GGCGTGGCCTGGGCGGGACTGGGGAGTGGCGAGCCCTCAGATCCTGCATATAAGCAGCTGCTTTTTGCCT
GTACTGGGTCTCTCTGGTTAGACCAGATCTGAGCCTGGGAGCTCTCTGGCTAACTAGGGAACCCACTGCT
TAAGCCTCAATAAAGCTTGCCTTGAGTGCTTCAAGTAGTGTGTGCCCGTCTGTTGTGTGACTCTGGTAAC
TAGAGATCCCTCAGACCCTTTTAGTCAGTGTGGAAAATCTCTAGCAGTAGTAGTTCATGTCATCTTATTA
TTCAGTATTTATAACTTGCAAAGAAATGAATATCAGAGAGTGAGAGGCCTTGACATTGCTAGCGTTTACC
GTCGACCTCTAGCTAGAGCTTGGCGTAATCATGGTCATAGCTGTTTCCTGTGTGAAATTGTTATCCGCTC
ACAATTCCACACAACATACGAGCCGGAAGCATAAAGTGTAAAGCCTGGGGTGCCTAATGAGTGAGCTAAC
TCACATTAATTGCGTTGCGCTCACTGCCCGCTTTCCAGTCGGGAAACCTGTCGTGCCAGCTGCATTAATG
AATCGGCCAACGCGCGGGGAGAGGCGGTTTGCGTATTGGGCGCTCTTCCGCTTCCTCGCTCACTGACTCG
CTGCGCTCGGTCGTTCGGCTGCGGCGAGCGGTATCAGCTCACTCAAAGGCGGTAATACGGTTATCCACAG
AATCAGGGGATAACGCAGGAAAGAACATGTGAGCAAAAGGCCAGCAAAAGGCCAGGAACCGTAAAAAGGC
CGCGTTGCTGGCGTTTTTCCATAGGCTCCGCCCCCCTGACGAGCATCACAAAAATCGACGCTCAAGTCAG
AGGTGGCGAAACCCGACAGGACTATAAAGATACCAGGCGTTTCCCCCTGGAAGCTCCCTCGTGCGCTCTC
CTGTTCCGACCCTGCCGCTTACCGGATACCTGTCCGCCTTTCTCCCTTCGGGAAGCGTGGCGCTTTCTCA
TAGCTCACGCTGTAGGTATCTCAGTTCGGTGTAGGTCGTTCGCTCCAAGCTGGGCTGTGTGCACGAACCC
CCCGTTCAGCCCGACCGCTGCGCCTTATCCGGTAACTATCGTCTTGAGTCCAACCCGGTAAGACACGACT
TATCGCCACTGGCAGCAGCCACTGGTAACAGGATTAGCAGAGCGAGGTATGTAGGCGGTGCTACAGAGTT
CTTGAAGTGGTGGCCTAACTACGGCTACACTAGAAGAACAGTATTTGGTATCTGCGCTCTGCTGAAGCCA
GTTACCTTCGGAAAAAGAGTTGGTAGCTCTTGATCCGGCAAACAAACCACCGCTGGTAGCGGTGGTTTTT
TTGTTTGCAAGCAGCAGATTACGCGCAGAAAAAAAGGATCTCAAGAAGATCCTTTGATCTTTTCTACGGG
GTCTGACGCTCAGTGGAACGAAAACTCACGTTAAGGGATTTTGGTCATGAGATTATCAAAAAGGATCTTC
ACCTAGATCCTTTTAAATTAAAAATGAAGTTTTAAATCAATCTAAAGTATATATGAGTAAACTTGGTCTG
ACAGTTACCAATGCTTAATCAGTGAGGCACCTATCTCAGCGATCTGTCTATTTCGTTCATCCATAGTTGC
CTGACTCCCCGTCGTGTAGATAACTACGATACGGGAGGGCTTACCATCTGGCCCCAGTGCTGCAATGATA
CCGCGAGACCCACGCTCACCGGCTCCAGATTTATCAGCAATAAACCAGCCAGCCGGAAGGGCCGAGCGCA
GAAGTGGTCCTGCAACTTTATCCGCCTCCATCCAGTCTATTAATTGTTGCCGGGAAGCTAGAGTAAGTAG
TTCGCCAGTTAATAGTTTGCGCAACGTTGTTGCCATTGCTACAGGCATCGTGGTGTCACGCTCGTCGTTT
GGTATGGCTTCATTCAGCTCCGGTTCCCAACGATCAAGGCGAGTTACATGATCCCCCATGTTGTGCAAAA
AAGCGGTTAGCTCCTTCGGTCCTCCGATCGTTGTCAGAAGTAAGTTGGCCGCAGTGTTATCACTCATGGT
TATGGCAGCACTGCATAATTCTCTTACTGTCATGCCATCCGTAAGATGCTTTTCTGTGACTGGTGAGTAC
TCAACCAAGTCATTCTGAGAATAGTGTATGCGGCGACCGAGTTGCTCTTGCCCGGCGTCAATACGGGATA
ATACCGCGCCACATAGCAGAACTTTAAAAGTGCTCATCATTGGAAAACGTTCTTCGGGGCGAAAACTCTC
AAGGATCTTACCGCTGTTGAGATCCAGTTCGATGTAACCCACTCGTGCACCCAACTGATCTTCAGCATCT
TTTACTTTCACCAGCGTTTCTGGGTGAGCAAAAACAGGAAGGCAAAATGCCGCAAAAAAGGGAATAAGGG
CGACACGGAAATGTTGAATACTCATACTCTTCCTTTTTCAATATTATTGAAGCATTTATCAGGGTTATTG
TCTCATGAGCGGATACATATTTGAATGTATTTAGAAAAATAAACAAATAGGGGTTCCGCGCACATTTCCC
CGAAAAGTGCCACCTGACGTCGACGGATCGGGAGATCAACTTGTTTATTGCAGCTTATAATGGTTACAAA
TAAAGCAATAGCATCACAAATTTCACAAATAAAGCATTTTTTTCACTGCATTCTAGTTGTGGTTTGTCCA
AACTCATCAATGTATCTTATCATGTCTGGATCAACTGGATAACTCAAGCTAACCAAAATCATCCCAAACT
TCCCACCCCATACCCTATTACCACTGCCAATTACCTGTGGTTTCATTTACTCTAAACCTGTGATTCCTCT
GAATTATTTTCATTTTAAAGAAATTGTATTTGTTAAATATGTACTACAAACTTAGTAGT
Features (pLannotate 1.2.2; 27 found; start..end, strand, type, name):
    377..634     +  LTR            5' LTR (truncated): truncated 5' long terminal repeat (LTR) from HIV-1
    681..806     +  misc_feature   HIV-1 Ψ: packaging signal of human immunodeficiency virus type 1
    790..1128    +  CDS            HIV-1 gag (fragment): gag protein from human immunodeficiency virus 1; gag
   1303..1536    +  misc_feature   RRE: The Rev response element (RRE) of HIV-1 allows for Rev-dependent mRNA export from the nucleus to the cytoplasm.
   1913..2013    +  CDS            Rev (fragment): human immunodeficiency virus 1 (HIV-1) Rev protein; rev; enhances nuclear export of unspliced and incompletely spliced viral mRNAs
   2028..2143    +  misc_feature   cPPT/CTS: central polypurine tract and central termination sequence of HIV-1 (lacking the first T)
   2201..2504    +  enhancer       CMV enhancer: human cytomegalovirus immediate early enhancer
   2505..2708    +  promoter       CMV promoter: human cytomegalovirus (CMV) immediate early promoter
   2824..2848    +  protein_bind   attB1: mutant version of attB; recombination site for the Gateway® BP reaction BP Clonase™
   2871..2895    +  CDS            3xFLAG (fragment): three tandem FLAG® epitope tags
   2899..3903    +  CDS            POLB: DPOLB_HUMAN - Experimental evidence at protein level: Swiss-Prot protein existence level 1. Repair polymerase that plays a key role in base-excision repair. Has 5'-deoxyribose-5-phosphate lyase (dRP lyase) activity that removes the 5' sugar phosphate and also acts as a DNA polymerase that adds one nucleotide to the 3' end of the arising single-nucleotide gap. Conducts 'gap-filling' DNA synthesis in a stepwise distributive fashion rather than in a processive fashion as for other DNA polymerases. From Homo sapiens (Human).
   3923..3947    -  protein_bind   attB2: mutant version of attB; recombination site for the Gateway® BP reaction BP Clonase™
   3952..3970    -  misc_feature   MCS (fragment): pBluescript multiple cloning site
   4090..4552    +  misc_feature   IRES: internal ribosome entry site (IRES) of the encephalomyocarditis virus (EMCV)
   4585..5182    +  CDS            PuroR (fragment): puromycin N-acetyltransferase; pac from Streptomyces alboniger; confers resistance to puromycin
   5198..5786    +  misc_feature   WPRE: woodchuck hepatitis virus posttranscriptional regulatory element
   5803..6321    +  CDS            nef (fragment): NEF_HV1BR - Experimental evidence at protein level: Swiss-Prot protein existence level 1. Extracellular Nef protein targets CD4(+) T-lymphocytes for apoptosis by interacting with CXCR4 surface receptors (PubMed:14990729). From Human immunodeficiency virus type 1 group M subtype B (isolate BRU/LAI) (HIV-1).
   6369..6626    +  LTR            5' LTR (truncated): truncated 5' long terminal repeat (LTR) from HIV-1
   6778..6794    -  protein_bind   lac operator: The lac repressor binds to the lac operator to inhibit transcription in E. coli. This inhibition can be relieved by adding lactose or isopropyl-β-D-thiogalactopyranoside (IPTG). lac repressor encoded by lacI
   6802..6832    -  promoter       lac promoter: promoter for the E. coli lac operon
   6847..6868    -  protein_bind   CAP binding site: CAP binding activates transcription in the presence of cAMP. E. coli catabolite activator protein
   6881..6973    -  CDS            lacI (fragment): lac repressor; lacI; The lac repressor binds to the lac operator to inhibit transcription in E. coli. This inhibition can be relieved by adding lactose or isopropyl-β-D-thiogalactopyranoside (IPTG).
   7156..7744    -  rep_origin     ori: high-copy-number ColE1/pMB1/pBR322/pUC origin of replication
   7915..8775    -  CDS            AmpR: β-lactamase; bla; confers resistance to ampicillin, carbenicillin, and related antibiotics
   8776..8880    -  promoter       AmpR promoter: bla
   8928..9062    +  polyA_signal   SV40 poly(A) signal: SV40 polyadenylation signal
   9229..329     +  CDS            nef (fragment) (across the origin): NEF_HV1BR - Experimental evidence at protein level: Swiss-Prot protein existence level 1. Extracellular Nef protein targets CD4(+) T-lymphocytes for apoptosis by interacting with CXCR4 surface receptors (PubMed:14990729). From Human immunodeficiency virus type 1 group M subtype B (isolate BRU/LAI) (HIV-1).
