[The description below was written by a language model from this plasmid's Addgene catalogue record and pLannotate feature annotations shown in this document.]
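Description:
pLVX-Flag-Polß(K244A)-IRES-puro is an HIV-1-based lentiviral expression plasmid built on the pLVX-GWE-IRES-puro backbone and designed for expression of a Flag-tagged mutant of human DNA polymerase beta in mammalian cells. It is maintained in E. coli through a high-copy ColE1/pUC-type origin and a β-lactamase gene conferring ampicillin resistance. The viral portion contains LTR sequences at both ends of the transfer cassette (both annotated as truncated 5' LTRs, with adjoining nef-derived fragments), the Ψ packaging signal with a short gag fragment, the Rev response element for Rev-dependent nuclear export of the genomic RNA, and the cPPT/CTS, which aids nuclear import of the reverse-transcribed genome. A WPRE downstream of the payload enhances transcript stability and expression.

Between these elements, the CMV immediate-early enhancer and promoter drive a single bicistronic transcript. The first cistron is the POLB coding sequence carrying the K244A substitution, preceded by an N-terminal Flag epitope (picked up by the annotation as a partial 3xFLAG match). It is flanked by attB1 and attB2 sites, consistent with transfer from a pENTR entry clone by Gateway recombination. An EMCV IRES then permits cap-independent translation of puromycin N-acetyltransferase, so puromycin-resistant cells should also express the polymerase. Pol β is the gap-filling polymerase and dRP lyase of base-excision repair. The record does not state the functional consequence of K244A, though the associated work concerns the interaction between Pol β and XRCC1. The sequenced record is slightly shorter than the catalogued total size.
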