Addgene plasmid #128682: pLVX-Flag-Polß(K244A)-IRES-puro
Purpose: mammalian expression of Flag-Polß(K244A) protein with puromycin selection
Depositing lab: Robert Sobol. Depositing organization: University of Pittsburgh (University, School of Medicine, and Cancer Institute). Publication: HSP90 regulates DNA repair via the interaction between XRCC1 and DNA polymerase beta. Fang Q, Inanc B, Schamus S, Wang XH, Wei L, Brown AR, Svilar D, Sugrue KF, Goellner EM, Zeng X, Yates NA, Lan L, Vens C, Sobol RW. Nat Commun. 2014 Nov 26;5:5513. doi: 10.1038/ncomms6513. PubMed 25423885.
Backbone
  Vector backbone: pLVX-GWE-IRES-puro
  Backbone size w/o insert (bp): 8247
  Total vector size (bp): 9279
  Vector type: Mammalian Expression, Lentiviral
  Selectable markers: Puromycin
Growth in bacteria
  Bacterial resistance: Ampicillin, 100 μg/mL
  Growth temperature: 37°C
  Growth strain: NEB Stable
  Copy number: Unknown
Gene/Insert
  Gene/Insert name: PolB (alt name: DNA polymerase beta)
  Species: H. sapiens (human)
  Insert size (bp): 1038
  Mutation: K244A
  GenBank ID: NM_002690 PolB
  Entrez Gene: POLB
  Promoter: CMV
  Tag / fusion protein: Flag (N terminal on insert)
  Cloning method: TOPO Cloning
  Sequencing primers: 5′ M13-Forward for pENTR vector; 3′ M13-Reverse for pENTR vector
Terms and licenses: Academic/Nonprofit Terms; Industry Terms: Not Available to Industry
How to cite: pLVX-Flag-Polß(K244A)-IRES-puro was a gift from Robert Sobol (Addgene plasmid # 128682 ; http://n2t.net/addgene:128682 ; RRID:Addgene_128682)
